Addgene plasmid #233175: pMXs-mLhx3-P2A-mRuby2
Purpose: Retroviral expression of mLhx3 with mRuby2 fluorescent reporter
Depositing lab: Kate Galloway. Depositing organization: Massachusetts Institute of Technology. Publication: Proliferation history and transcription factor levels drive direct conversion to motor neurons. Wang NB, Lende-Dorn BA, Beitz AM, Han P, Adewumi HO, O'Shea TM, Galloway KE. Cell Syst. 2025 Apr 16;16(4):101205. doi: 10.1016/j.cels.2025.101205. Epub 2025 Mar 13. PubMed 40086434.
Backbone
  Vector backbone: pMXs-gw
  Vector type: Mammalian Expression, Retroviral
Growth in bacteria
  Bacterial resistance: Ampicillin, 100 μg/mL
  Growth temperature: 30°C
  Growth strain: NEB Stable
  Copy number: High Copy
Gene/Insert
  Gene/Insert name: mLhx3-P2A-mRuby2
  Species: M. musculus (mouse), Synthetic
  Entrez Gene: Lhx3 (a.k.a. Lim3, P-LIM, mLIM3, mLim-3)
  Cloning method: Gateway Cloning
Terms and licenses: Academic/Nonprofit Terms; Industry Terms: Not Available to Industry
Depositor comments: Please visit https://doi.org/10.1101/2023.11.26.568736 for bioRxiv preprint.
How to cite: pMXs-mLhx3-P2A-mRuby2 was a gift from Kate Galloway (Addgene plasmid # 233175 ; http://n2t.net/addgene:233175 ; RRID:Addgene_233175)
