[The description below was written by a language model from this plasmid's Addgene catalogue record and pLannotate feature annotations shown in this document.]
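Description:
pMXs-mLhx3-P2A-mRuby2 is a Moloney murine leukemia virus-based retroviral expression vector built on the Gateway-adapted pMXs-gw backbone and intended for delivery into mammalian cells by transduction. In bacteria it is maintained through a high-copy ColE1/pUC-type origin and selected with ampicillin via the β-lactamase gene and its native promoter.

The retroviral portion is framed by MMLV long terminal repeats. Downstream of the 5' LTR lie the MMLV Ψ packaging signal, a fragment annotated as MESV Ψ, a truncated gag lacking its start codon, and a pol region carrying the splice acceptor; together these allow the genomic RNA to be encapsidated when packaging functions are supplied in trans, without encoding viral proteins from the vector itself. No separate internal promoter is annotated, so expression of the insert is presumably driven from the 5' LTR, as is usual for pMXs vectors. The 3' end is annotated as a short ΔU3-type fragment directly followed by a larger MMLV LTR segment; these adjacent calls probably describe a single 3' LTR, and the record does not otherwise say the vector is self-inactivating.

The payload, flanked by attB1 and attB2 sites left from Gateway cloning, is the mouse Lhx3 coding sequence, a LIM-homeodomain transcriptional activator involved in motor neuron and interneuron development. It is followed by the red fluorescent protein mRuby2. The P2A peptide named in the insert is not separately annotated but would occupy the short gap between the two reading frames. It lets a single transcript yield separate Lhx3 and mRuby2 proteins, so red fluorescence reports transcription factor expression. A WPRE downstream enhances transcript expression. The associated work concerns direct conversion of cells to motor neurons.
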