Features (pLannotate 1.2.2; 17 found; start..end, strand, type, name):
    198..216     -  misc_feature   MCS (fragment): pBluescript multiple cloning site
    222..246     +  protein_bind   attB1: mutant version of attB; recombination site for the Gateway® BP reaction BP Clonase™
    295..1494    +  CDS            Lhx3: LHX3_MOUSE - Also known as Lim-3, Lim3, Plim. Experimental evidence at protein level: Swiss-Prot protein existence level 1. Required for the establishment of the specialized cells of the pituitary gland and the nervous system (By similarity). Involved in the development of interneurons and motor neurons in cooperation with LDB1 and ISL1. Acts as a transcriptional activator. Binds to and activates the promoter of the alpha-glycoprotein gene, and synergistically enhances transcription from the prolactin promoter in cooperation with Pou1f1/Pit-1. From Mus musculus (Mouse).
   1561..2271    +  CDS            mRuby2: mRuby2 is a basic (constitutively fluorescent) red fluorescent protein published in 2012, derived from Entacmaea quadricolor. It has moderate acid sensitivity.
   2288..2312    -  protein_bind   attB2: mutant version of attB; recombination site for the Gateway® BP reaction BP Clonase™
   2329..2917    +  misc_feature   WPRE: woodchuck hepatitis virus posttranscriptional regulatory element
   2975..3096    +  LTR            3' LTR (ΔU3) (fragment): self-inactivating 3' long terminal repeat (LTR) from Moloney murine leukemia virus
   3097..3566    +  LTR            LTR: long terminal repeat from Moloney murine leukemia virus
   3632..3684    -  CDS            lacI (fragment): lac repressor; lacI; The lac repressor binds to the lac operator to inhibit transcription in E. coli. This inhibition can be relieved by adding lactose or isopropyl-β-D-thiogalactopyranoside (IPTG).
   3867..4455    -  rep_origin     ori: high-copy-number ColE1/pMB1/pBR322/pUC origin of replication
   4619..5479    -  CDS            AmpR: β-lactamase; bla; confers resistance to ampicillin, carbenicillin, and related antibiotics
   5480..5584    -  promoter       AmpR promoter: bla
   5614..6207    +  LTR            LTR: long terminal repeat from Moloney murine leukemia virus
   6270..6469    +  misc_feature   MMLV Ψ: packaging signal of Moloney murine leukemia virus (MMLV)
   6521..6609    +  misc_feature   MESV Ψ (fragment): packaging signal of murine embryonic stem cell virus
   6686..7102    +  CDS            gag (truncated): truncated Moloney murine leukemia virus (MMLV) gag gene lacking the start codon
   7112..179     +  misc_feature   pol region (across the origin): Moloney murine leukemia virus (MMLV) pol region containing the splice acceptor site
>Addgene plasmid #233175 | pMXs-mLhx3-P2A-mRuby2 | addgene full sequence | sequence record 463006 | Addgene NGS Result
TCGGCGACACAGTGTGGGTCCGCCGACACCAGACTAAGAACCTAGAACCTCGCTGGAAAGGACCTTACAC
AGTCCTGCTGACCACCCCCACCGCCCTCAAAGTAGACGGCATCGCAGCTTGGATACACGCCGCCCACGTG
AAGGCTGCCGACCCCGGGGGTGGACCATCCTCTAGACTGCCGGATCTAGCTAGTTAATCGACGGTATCGA
TAAGCTATCAAACAAGTTTGTACAAAAAAGCAGGCTCCACCATGGGAACCAATTCAGTCGACTGGATCCG
GTACTACTGCCACCATGCTGCTAGAAGCAGAACTCGATTGCCACCGAGAGAGGCCCGGTGCCCCTGGAGC
TTCTGCCCTCTGTACCTTCAGCAGGACTCCAGAGATCCCGATGTGTGCAGGCTGTGACCAGCACATCTTG
GACCGTTTCATCCTTAAGGCTCTGGACCGACATTGGCACAGCAAGTGTCTCAAGTGCAGTGACTGCCACG
TCCCTCTGGCTGAGCGCTGCTTCAGCCGCGGGGAGAGCGTCTACTGCAAAGACGACTTCTTTAAGCGCTT
CGGGACCAAGTGCGCCGCATGCCAGCTGGGCATCCCGCCCACGCAGGTGGTGCGCCGCGCCCAGGACTTC
GTGTACCACCTGCATTGCTTCGCCTGCGTGGTCTGCAAGCGGCAGCTGGCCACGGGCGACGAGTTCTACC
TCATGGAAGACAGCCGGCTGGTGTGCAAGGCGGACTACGAAACAGCCAAGCAGCGAGAAGCCGAGGCCAC
AGCCAAGCGGCCGCGCACCACCATCACCGCCAAGCAGCTGGAGACGCTGAAGAGCGCCTACAACACTTCG
CCCAAGCCGGCGCGCCACGTGCGCGAGCAGCTCTCCTCCGAGACTGGCCTGGACATGCGAGTGGTGCAGG
TGTGGTTCCAGAATCGCCGGGCTAAGGAAAAGAGACTGAAGAAAGACGCTGGCCGGCAGCGCTGGGGACA
GTATTTCCGCAATATGAAGCGCTCCCGCGGCAGTTCCAAGTCCGACAAGGACAGCATCCAGGAGGGACAA
GACAGCGACGCCGAAGTCTCCTTCACTGATGAGCCGTCCATGGCTGACATGGGGCCTGCTAATGGCCTGT
ACAGCAGCCTGGGAGAGCCTGCCCCTGCGTTGGGCCGGCCCGTAGGAGGCCTGGGCAGCTTTACCCTGGA
TCACGGAGGCTTGACGGGTCCAGAGCAGTACCGAGAGCTACGCCCAGGCAGCCCCTATGGCATCCCCCCA
TCTCCTGCAGCCCCCCAGAGCCTTCCTGGCCCCCAGCCTCTCCTCTCCAGCCTGGTATACCCAGACACCA
ACTTGAGCCTTGTCCCTTCAGGGCCCCCAGGTGGACCCCCACCCATGAGGGTGCTGGCTGGAAATGGGCC
CAGCTCCGACCTGTCCACAGAGAGCAGTTCTGGCTACCCAGACTTTCCTGCTAGCCCTGCTTCCTGGCTG
GATGAAGTAGACCATGCTCAGTTCGGAAGCGGAGCTACTAACTTCAGCCTGCTGAAGCAGGCTGGAGACG
TGGAGGAGAACCCTGGACCTATGGTGTCTAAGGGCGAAGAGCTGATCAAGGAAAATATGCGTATGAAGGT
GGTCATGGAAGGTTCGGTCAACGGCCACCAATTCAAATGCACAGGTGAAGGAGAAGGCAATCCGTACATG
GGAACTCAAACCATGAGGATCAAAGTCATCGAGGGAGGACCCCTGCCATTTGCCTTTGACATTCTTGCCA
CGTCGTTCATGTATGGCAGCCGTACTTTTATCAAGTACCCGAAAGGCATTCCTGATTTCTTTAAACAGTC
CTTTCCTGAGGGTTTTACTTGGGAAAGAGTTACGAGATACGAAGATGGTGGAGTCGTCACCGTCATGCAG
GACACCAGCCTTGAGGATGGCTGTCTCGTTTACCACGTCCAAGTCAGAGGGGTAAACTTTCCCTCCAATG
GTCCCGTGATGCAGAAGAAGACCAAGGGTTGGGAGCCTAATACAGAGATGATGTATCCAGCAGATGGTGG
TCTGAGGGGATACACTCATATGGCACTGAAAGTTGATGGTGGTGGCCATCTGTCTTGCTCTTTCGTAACA
ACTTACAGGTCAAAAAAGACCGTCGGGAACATCAAGATGCCCGGTATCCATGCCGTTGATCACCGCCTGG
AAAGGTTAGAGGAAAGTGACAATGAAATGTTCGTAGTACAACGCGAACACGCAGTTGCCAAGTTCGCCGG
GCTTGGTGGTGGGATGGACGAGCTGTACAAGTAACGCTGATATCTAGACCCAGCTTTCTTGTACAAAGTG
GTTCGATAGCTTATCGATAATCAACCTCTGGATTACAAAATTTGTGAAAGATTGACTGGTATTCTTAACT
ATGTTGCTCCTTTTACGCTATGTGGATACGCTGCTTTAATGCCTTTGTATCATGCTATTGCTTCCCGTAT
GGCTTTCATTTTCTCCTCCTTGTATAAATCCTGGTTGCTGTCTCTTTATGAGGAGTTGTGGCCCGTTGTC
AGGCAACGTGGCGTGGTGTGCACTGTGTTTGCTGACGCAACCCCCACTGGTTGGGGCATTGCCACCACCT
GTCAGCTCCTTTCCGGGACTTTCGCTTTCCCCCTCCCTATTGCCACGGCGGAACTCATCGCCGCCTGCCT
TGCCCGCTGCTGGACAGGGGCTCGGCTGTTGGGCACTGACAATTCCGTGGTGTTGTCGGGGAAATCATCG
TCCTTTCCTTGGCTGCTCGCCTGTGTTGCCACCTGGATTCTGCGCGGGACGTCCTTCTGCTACGTCCCTT
CGGCCCTCAATCCAGCGGACCTTCCTTCCCGCGGCCTGCTGCCGGCTCTGCGGCCTCTTCCGCGTCTTCG
CCTTCGCCCTCAGACGAGTCGGATCTCCCTTTGGGCCGCCTCCCCGCATCGATACCGTCGACGATAAAAT
AAAAGATTTTATTTAGTCTCCAGAAAAAGGGGGGAATGAAAGACCCCACCTGTAGGTTTGGCAAGCTAGC
TTAAGTAACGCCATTTTGCAAGGCATGGAAAAATACATAACTGAGAATAGAGAAGTTCAGATCAAGGTCA
GGAACAGATGGAACAGCTGAATATGGGCCAAACAGGATATCTGTGGTAAGCAGTTCCTGCCCCGGCTCAG
GGCCAAGAACAGATGGAACAGCTGAATATGGGCCAAACAGGATATCTGTGGTAAGCAGTTCCTGCCCCGG
CTCAGGGCCAAGAACAGATGGTCCCCAGATGCGGTCCAGCCCTCAGCAGTTTCTAGAGAACCATCAGATG
TTTCCAGGGTGCCCCAAGGACCTGAAATGACCCTGTGCCTTATTTGAACTAACCAATCAGTTCGCTTCTC
GCTTCTGTTCGCGCGCTTCTGCTCCCCGAGCTCAATAAAAGAGCCCACAACCCCTCACTCGGGGCGCCAG
TCCTCCGATTGACTGAGTCGCCCGGGTACCCGTGTATCCAATAAACCCTCTTGCAGTTGCATCCGACTTG
TGGTCTCGCTGTTCCTTGGGAGGGTCTCCTCTGAGTGATTGACTACCCGTCAGCGGGGGTCTTTCACATG
CAGCATGTATCAAAATTAATTTGGTTTTTTTTCTTAAGTATTTACATTAAATGGCCATAGTTGCATTAAT
GAATCGGCCAACGCGCGGGGAGAGGCGGTTTGCGTATTGGGCGCTCTTCCGCTTCCTCGCTCACTGACTC
GCTGCGCTCGGTCGTTCGGCTGCGGCGAGCGGTATCAGCTCACTCAAAGGCGGTAATACGGTTATCCACA
GAATCAGGGGATAACGCAGGAAAGAACATGTGAGCAAAAGGCCAGCAAAAGGCCAGGAACCGTAAAAAGG
CCGCGTTGCTGGCGTTTTTCCATAGGCTCCGCCCCCCTGACGAGCATCACAAAAATCGACGCTCAAGTCA
GAGGTGGCGAAACCCGACAGGACTATAAAGATACCAGGCGTTTCCCCCTGGAAGCTCCCTCGTGCGCTCT
CCTGTTCCGACCCTGCCGCTTACCGGATACCTGTCCGCCTTTCTCCCTTCGGGAAGCGTGGCGCTTTCTC
ATAGCTCACGCTGTAGGTATCTCAGTTCGGTGTAGGTCGTTCGCTCCAAGCTGGGCTGTGTGCACGAACC
CCCCGTTCAGCCCGACCGCTGCGCCTTATCCGGTAACTATCGTCTTGAGTCCAACCCGGTAAGACACGAC
TTATCGCCACTGGCAGCAGCCACTGGTAACAGGATTAGCAGAGCGAGGTATGTAGGCGGTGCTACAGAGT
TCTTGAAGTGGTGGCCTAACTACGGCTACACTAGAAGAACAGTATTTGGTATCTGCGCTCTGCTGAAGCC
AGTTACCTTCGGAAAAAGAGTTGGTAGCTCTTGATCCGGCAAACAAACCACCGCTGGTAGCGGTGGTTTT
TTTGTTTGCAAGCAGCAGATTACGCGCAGAAAAAAAGGATCTCAAGAAGATCCTTTGATCTTTTCTACGG
GGTCTGACGCTCAGTGGAACGAAAACTCACGTTAAGGGATTTTGGTCATGAGATTATCAAAAAGGATCTT
CACCTAGATCCTTTTGCGGCCGGCCGCAAATCAATCTAAAGTATATATGAGTAAACTTGGTCTGACAGTT
ACCAATGCTTAATCAGTGAGGCACCTATCTCAGCGATCTGTCTATTTCGTTCATCCATAGTTGCCTGACT
CCCCGTCGTGTAGATAACTACGATACGGGAGGGCTTACCATCTGGCCCCAGTGCTGCAATGATACCGCGA
GACCCACGCTCACCGGCTCCAGATTTATCAGCAATAAACCAGCCAGCCGGAAGGGCCGAGCGCAGAAGTG
GTCCTGCAACTTTATCCGCCTCCATCCAGTCTATTAATTGTTGCCGGGAAGCTAGAGTAAGTAGTTCGCC
AGTTAATAGTTTGCGCAACGTTGTTGCCATTGCTACAGGCATCGTGGTGTCACGCTCGTCGTTTGGTATG
GCTTCATTCAGCTCCGGTTCCCAACGATCAAGGCGAGTTACATGATCCCCCATGTTGTGCAAAAAAGCGG
TTAGCTCCTTCGGTCCTCCGATCGTTGTCAGAAGTAAGTTGGCCGCAGTGTTATCACTCATGGTTATGGC
AGCACTGCATAATTCTCTTACTGTCATGCCATCCGTAAGATGCTTTTCTGTGACTGGTGAGTACTCAACC
AAGTCATTCTGAGAATAGTGTATGCGGCGACCGAGTTGCTCTTGCCCGGCGTCAATACGGGATAATACCG
CGCCACATAGCAGAACTTTAAAAGTGCTCATCATTGGAAAACGTTCTTCGGGGCGAAAACTCTCAAGGAT
CTTACCGCTGTTGAGATCCAGTTCGATGTAACCCACTCGTGCACCCAACTGATCTTCAGCATCTTTTACT
TTCACCAGCGTTTCTGGGTGAGCAAAAACAGGAAGGCAAAATGCCGCAAAAAAGGGAATAAGGGCGACAC
GGAAATGTTGAATACTCATACTCTTCCTTTTTCAATATTATTGAAGCATTTATCAGGGTTATTGTCTCAT
GAGCGGATACATATTTGAATGTATTTAGAAAAATAAACAAATAGGGGTTCCGCGCACATTTCCCCGAAAA
GTGCCACCTGCATAATGAAAGACCCCACCTGTAGGTTTGGCAAGCTAGCTTAAGTAACGCCATTTTGCAA
GGCATGGAAAAATACATAACTGAGAATAGAAAAGTTCAGATCAAGGTCAGGAACAGATGGAACAGCTGAA
TATGGGCCAAACAGGATATCTGTGGTAAGCAGTTCCTGCCCCGGCTCAGGGCCAAGAACAGATGGAACAG
CTGAATATGGGCCAAACAGGATATCTGTGGTAAGCAGTTCCTGCCCCGGCTCAGGGCCAAGAACAGATGG
TCCCCAGATGCGGTCCAGCCCTCAGCAGTTTCTAGAGAACCATCAGATGTTTCCAGGGTGCCCCAAGGAC
CTGAAATGACCCTGTGCCTTATTTGAACTAACCAATCAGTTCGCTTCTCGCTTCTGTTCGCGCGCTTCTG
CTCCCCGAGCTCAATAAAAGAGCCCACAACCCCTCACTCGGCGCGCCAGTCCTCCGATTGACTGAGTCGC
CCGGGTACCCGTGTATCCAATAAACCCTCTTGCAGTTGCATCCGACTTGTGGTCTCGCTGTTCCTTGGGA
GGGTCTCCTCTGAGTGATTGACTACCCGTCAGCGGGGGTCTTTCATTTGGGGGCTCGTCCGGGATCGGGA
GACCCCTGCCCAGGGACCACCGACCCACCACCGGGAGGTAAGCTGGCCAGCAACTTATCTGTGTCTGTCC
GATTGTCTAGTGTCTATGACTGATTTTATGCGCCTGCGTCGGTACTAGTTAGCTAACTAGCTCTGTATCT
GGCGGACCCGTGGTGGAACTGACGAGTTCGGAACACCCGGCCGCAACCCTGGGAGACGTCCCAGGGACTT
CGGGGGCCGTTTTTGTGGCCCGACCTGAGTCCAAAAATCCCGATCGTTTTGGACTCTTTGGTGCACCCCC
CTAATAGGAGGGATATGTGGTTCTGGTAGGAGACGAGAACCTAAAACAGTTCCCGCCTCCGTCTGAATTT
TTGCTTTCGGTTTGGGACCGAAGCCGCGCCGCGCGTCTTGTCTGCTGCAGCATCGTTCTGTGTTGTCTCT
GTCTGACTGTGTTTCTGTATTTGTCTGAAAATTAGGGCCAGACTGTTACCACTCCCTTAAGTTTGACCTT
AGGTCACTGGAAAGATGTCGAGCGGATCGCTCACAACCAGTCGGTAGATGTCAAGAAGAGACGTTGGGTT
ACCTTCTGCTCTGCAGAATGGCCAACCTTTAACGTCGGATGGCCGCGAGACGGCACCTTTAACCGAGACC
TCATCACCCAGGTTAAGATCAAGGTCTTTTCACCTGGCCCGCATGGACACCCAGACCAGGTCCCCTACAT
CGTGACCTGGGAAGCCTTGGCTTTTGACCCCCCTCCCTGGGTCAAGCCCTTTGTACACCCTAAGCCTCCG
CCTCCTCTTCCTCCATCCGCCCCGTCTCTCCCCCTTGAACCTCCTCGTTCGACCCCGCCTCGATCCTCCC
TTTATCCAGCCCTCACTCCTTCTCTAGGCGCCCCCATATGGCCATATGAGATCTTATATGGGGCACCCCC
GCCCCTTGTAAACTTCCCTGACCCTGACATGACAAGAGTTACTAACAGCCCCTCTCTCCAAGCTCACTTA
CAGGCTCTCTACTTAGTCCAGCACGAAGTCTGGAGACCTCTGGCGGCAGCCTACCAAGAACAACTGGACC
GACCGGTGGTACCTCACCCTTACCGAG
