>Addgene plasmid #233175 | pMXs-mLhx3-P2A-mRuby2 | depositor partial sequence | sequence record 458723 | mLhx3
ATGCTGCTAGAAGCAGAACTCGATTGCCACCGAGAGAGGCCCGGTGCCCCTGGAGCTTCTGCCCTCTGTA
CCTTCAGCAGGACTCCAGAGATCCCGATGTGTGCAGGCTGTGACCAGCACATCTTGGACCGTTTCATCCT
TAAGGCTCTGGACCGACATTGGCACAGCAAGTGTCTCAAGTGCAGTGACTGCCACGTCCCTCTGGCTGAG
CGCTGCTTCAGCCGCGGGGAGAGCGTCTACTGCAAAGACGACTTCTTTAAGCGCTTCGGGACCAAGTGCG
CCGCATGCCAGCTGGGCATCCCGCCCACGCAGGTGGTGCGCCGCGCCCAGGACTTCGTGTACCACCTGCA
TTGCTTCGCCTGCGTGGTCTGCAAGCGGCAGCTGGCCACGGGCGACGAGTTCTACCTCATGGAAGACAGC
CGGCTGGTGTGCAAGGCGGACTACGAAACAGCCAAGCAGCGAGAAGCCGAGGCCACAGCCAAGCGGCCGC
GCACCACCATCACCGCCAAGCAGCTGGAGACGCTGAAGAGCGCCTACAACACTTCGCCCAAGCCGGCGCG
CCACGTGCGCGAGCAGCTCTCCTCCGAGACTGGCCTGGACATGCGAGTGGTGCAGGTGTGGTTCCAGAAT
CGCCGGGCTAAGGAAAAGAGACTGAAGAAAGACGCTGGCCGGCAGCGCTGGGGACAGTATTTCCGCAATA
TGAAGCGCTCCCGCGGCAGTTCCAAGTCCGACAAGGACAGCATCCAGGAGGGACAAGACAGCGACGCCGA
AGTCTCCTTCACTGATGAGCCGTCCATGGCTGACATGGGGCCTGCTAATGGCCTGTACAGCAGCCTGGGA
GAGCCTGCCCCTGCGTTGGGCCGGCCCGTAGGAGGCCTGGGCAGCTTTACCCTGGATCACGGAGGCTTGA
CGGGTCCAGAGCAGTACCGAGAGCTACGCCCAGGCAGCCCCTATGGCATCCCCCCATCTCCTGCAGCCCC
CCAGAGCCTTCCTGGCCCCCAGCCTCTCCTCTCCAGCCTGGTATACCCAGACACCAACTTGAGCCTTGTC
CCTTCAGGGCCCCCAGGTGGACCCCCACCCATGAGGGTGCTGGCTGGAAATGGGCCCAGCTCCGACCTGT
CCACAGAGAGCAGTTCTGGCTACCCAGACTTTCCTGCTAGCCCTGCTTCCTGGCTGGATGAAGTAGACCA
TGCTCAGTTC
