>Addgene plasmid #233175 | pMXs-mLhx3-P2A-mRuby2 | depositor partial sequence | sequence record 458724 | mRuby2
ATGGTGTCTAAGGGCGAAGAGCTGATCAAGGAAAATATGCGTATGAAGGTGGTCATGGAAGGTTCGGTCA
ACGGCCACCAATTCAAATGCACAGGTGAAGGAGAAGGCAATCCGTACATGGGAACTCAAACCATGAGGAT
CAAAGTCATCGAGGGAGGACCCCTGCCATTTGCCTTTGACATTCTTGCCACGTCGTTCATGTATGGCAGC
CGTACTTTTATCAAGTACCCGAAAGGCATTCCTGATTTCTTTAAACAGTCCTTTCCTGAGGGTTTTACTT
GGGAAAGAGTTACGAGATACGAAGATGGTGGAGTCGTCACCGTCATGCAGGACACCAGCCTTGAGGATGG
CTGTCTCGTTTACCACGTCCAAGTCAGAGGGGTAAACTTTCCCTCCAATGGTCCCGTGATGCAGAAGAAG
ACCAAGGGTTGGGAGCCTAATACAGAGATGATGTATCCAGCAGATGGTGGTCTGAGGGGATACACTCATA
TGGCACTGAAAGTTGATGGTGGTGGCCATCTGTCTTGCTCTTTCGTAACAACTTACAGGTCAAAAAAGAC
CGTCGGGAACATCAAGATGCCCGGTATCCATGCCGTTGATCACCGCCTGGAAAGGTTAGAGGAAAGTGAC
AATGAAATGTTCGTAGTACAACGCGAACACGCAGTTGCCAAGTTCGCCGGGCTTGGTGGTGGGATGGACG
AGCTGTACAAG
